>Addgene plasmid #135726 | pFETCh_ZNF331 | addgene full sequence | sequence record 271109 | Addgene NGS Result
GTGATGCGGTTTTGGCAGTACATCAATGGGCGTGGATAGCGGTTTGACTCACGGGGATTTCAAGTCTCCA
CCCCATTGACGTCAATGGGAGTTTGTTTTGGCACCAAAATCAACGGGACTTTCCAAAATGTCGTAACAAC
TCCGCCCCATTGACGCAAATGGGCGGTAGGCGTGTACGGTGGGAGGTCTATATAAGCAGAGCTCGTTTAG
TGAACCGTCAGATCGCCTGGAGACGCCATCCACGCTGTTTTGACCTCCATAGGAGACACCGGGACCGATC
CAGCCTGGGGATCCCGACCATGGCTTCGTACCCCTGCCATCAACACGCGTCTGCGTTCGACCAGGCTGCG
CGTTCTCGCGGCCATAGCAACCGACGTACGGCGTTGCGCCCTCGCCGGCAGCAAGAAGCCACGGAAGTCC
GCCTGGAGCAGAAAATGCCCACGCTACTGCGGGTTTATATAGACGGTCCTCACGGGATGGGGAAAACCAC
CACCACGCAACTGCTGGTGGCCCTGGGTTCGCGCGACGATATCGTCTACGTACCCGAGCCGATGACTTAC
TGGCAGGTGCTGGGGGCTTCCGAGACAATCGCGAACATCTACACCACACAACACCGCCTCGACCAGGGTG
AGATATCGGCCGGGGACGCGGCGGTGGTAATGACAAGCGCCCAGATAACAATGGGCATGCCTTATGCCGT
GACCGACGCCGTTCTGGCTCCTCATATCGGGGGGGAGGCTGGGAGCTCACATGCCCCGCCCCCGGCCCTC
ACCCTCATCTTCGACCGCCATCCCATCGCCGCCCTCCTGTGCTACCCGGCCGCGCGATACCTTATGGGCA
GCATGACCCCCCAGGCCGTGCTGGCGTTCGTGGCCCTCATCCCGCCGACCTTGCCCGGCACAAACATCGT
GTTGGGGGCCCTTCCGGAGGACAGACACATCGACCGCCTGGCCAAACGCCAGCGCCCCGGCGAGCGGCTT
GACCTGGCTATGCTGGCCGCGATTCGCCGCGTTTACGGGCTGCTTGCCAATACGGTGCGGTATCTGCAGG
GCGGCGGGTCGTGGCGGGAGGATTGGGGACAGCTTTCGGGGACGGCCGTGCCGCCCCAGGGTGCCGAGCC
CCAGAGCAACGCGGGCCCACGACCCCATATCGGGGACACGTTATTTACCCTGTTTCGGGCCCCCGAGTTG
CTGGCCCCCAACGGCGACCTGTACAACGTGTTTGCCTGGGCCTTGGACGTCTTGGCCAAACGCCTCCGTC
CCATGCACGTCTTTATCCTGGATTACGACCAATCGCCCGCCGGCTGCCGGGACGCCCTGCTGCAACTTAC
CTCCGGGATGGTCCAGACCCACGTCACCACCCCCGGCTCCATACCGACGATCTGCGACCTGGCGCGCACG
TTTGCCCGGGAGATGGGGGAGGCTAACTGAGGATCCCACGTCACTATTGTATACTCTATATTATACTCTA
TGTTATACTCTGTAATCCTACTCAATAAACGTGTCACGCCTGTGAAACCGTACTAAGTCTCCCGTGTATT
CTTATCACCATCAGGTGACATCCTCGCCCAGGCTGTCAATCATGCCGGTATCGATTCCAGTAGCACCGGC
CCCACGCTGACAACCCACTCTTGCAGCGTTAGCAGCGCCCCTCTTAACAAGCCGACCCCCACCAGCGTCG
CGGTTACTAACACTCCTCTCCCCGACCTGCAGCCCAGCTGGCCTTTACTCGAGTCAATTACCTTACTCAG
CATCAGAAGATCCACACCGGTGAGAAGCCTCACGAATGTAAGGAGTGTGGGAAGGCCTTTCGCTGGGGTT
CGAGCCTCGTTAAGCACGAGAGGATACATACGGGCGAGAAGCCGTACAAGTGCACAGAATGTGGGAAGGC
CTTCAATTGTGGCTATCACCTCACTCAGCACGAGAGAATCCACACAGGCGAAACCCCGTATAAATGTAAG
GAGTGTGGGAAGGCTTTCATTTATGGATCGAGCCTCGTGAAACATGAGAGAATTCATACCGGGGTGAAAC
CCTATGGGTGTACAGAATGTGGGAAGAGCTTTAGTCACGGCCATCAGCTTACACAACATCAGAAAACGCA
CAGTGGGGCGAAATCCTACGAATGTAAGGAGTGCGGGAAGGCATGTAACCACCTAAACCATCTCCGAGAA
CATCAGAGGATCCACAATAGCGGGAGCGGAGGAGGTTCCGGTGGAGGTGGTTCTGGAGATTACAAGGATG
ACGACGATAAGGGCGATTACAAGGATGACGACGATAAGGGAGATTACAAGGATGACGACGATAAGGTTTC
AGGAAGCGGAGCTACTAACTTCAGCCTGCTGAAGCAGGCTGGAGACGTGGAGGAGAACCCTGGACCTGGA
TCGTTTCGCATGATTGAACAAGATGGATTGCACGCAGGTTCTCCGGCCGCTTGGGTGGAGAGGCTATTCG
GCTATGACTGGGCACAACAGACAATCGGCTGCTCTGATGCCGCCGTGTTCCGGCTGTCAGCGCAGGGGCG
CCCGGTTCTTTTTGTCAAGACCGACCTGTCCGGTGCCCTGAATGAACTGCAGGACGAGGCAGCGCGGCTA
TCGTGGCTGGCCACGACGGGCGTTCCTTGCGCAGCTGTGCTCGACGTTGTCACTGAAGCGGGAAGGGACT
GGCTGCTATTGGGCGAAGTGCCGGGGCAGGATCTCCTGTCATCTCACCTTGCTCCTGCCGAGAAAGTATC
CATCATGGCTGATGCAATGCGGCGGCTGCATACGCTTGATCCGGCTACCTGCCCATTCGACCACCAAGCG
AAACATCGCATCGAGCGAGCACGTACTCGGATGGAAGCCGGTCTTGTCGATCAGGATGATCTGGACGAAG
AGCATCAGGGGCTCGCGCCAGCCGAACTGTTCGCCAGGCTCAAGGCGCGCATGCCCGACGGCGAGGATCT
CGTCGTGACCCATGGCGATGCCTGCTTGCCGAATATCATGGTGGAAAATGGCCGCTTTTCTGGATTCATC
GACTGTGGCCGGCTGGGTGTGGCCGACCGCTATCAGGACATAGCGTTGGCTACCCGTGATATTGCTGAAG
AGCTTGGCGGCGAATGGGCTGACCGCTTCCTCGTGCTTTACGGTATCGCCGCTCCCGATTCGCAGCGCAT
CGCCTTCTATCGCCTTCTTGACGAGTTCTTCTGATTCGAACATCGAACGCAGTAGCCCGCTCGTATCTAT
GGTTTCGCTTTCCACAGTTTGTTACCTGCAGTCAACTGCAGTTCAAAAATATTAAATGGAAAATTCCAGA
AATAAAGAATTTTAAGTCTCAAATGGTGTGCCCTTCTGAGTAGCGTGATGAAATCTCTCGCTGTCCGGCT
CCAGCCGGCCGGGGATGTGAGTCATCCCTTGGTCCAGCACATCCACGCTGTATACGCCACCCACCCTGCT
AGTGACTTAGTAGCCGTCTTGGTGATCAGATCAACTATCCCAGCATCACAGTGCCTGTGCCCAAGCAGTC
CTCACTTTGCTTAACAGTGGCCCCAGAGAGCAGGAGTAGTGATGCTGGTGATTCGGATATGCCAAAGAGA
AGCCACAAAGTGCTTCCTTTTAAATGAAAAGGTGAAAGTTCTCAACTTAAAAAAGAAAAGAAAAAAATCA
TATACTGAGGTTGCTAAGATCTACATGACAATAAGATATTTTGGGAGAGAGATACGTTCACATAATTTTA
TTACATATATTGTTACAATTGTTCTATTTTGTTAGTTACTGTTGGTAATCTCTTACTGTGCCTAATTTAT
AAATTAAACTTTAGATATGTATGTACAGGAAAAAATGTAGTATATAGTATCGTATATATGTACAGGAAAA
AAACGTACTATCTGTGGTTTCAGGTGTCCACTGCGGGTCTTCAAACGTACCCCTTGGAAAGTCCTCTCCA
CTGACTGTAGCCTCCAATTCACTGGCCGTCGTTCACTGGCCGTCGTTTTACAACGTCGTGACTGGGAAAA
CCCTGGCGTTACCCAACTTAATCGCCTTGCAGCACATCCCCCTTTCGCCAGCTGGCGTAATAGCGAAGAG
GCCCGCACCGATCGCCCTTCCCAACAGTTGCGCAGCCTGAATGGCGAATGCGATTTATTCAACAAAGCCG
CCGTCCCGTCAAGTCAGCGTAATGCTCTGCCAGTGTTACAACCAATTAACCAATTCTGATTAGAAAAACT
CATCGAGCATCAAATGAAACTGCAATATATTCATATCAGGATTATCAATACCATATTTTTGAAAAAGCCG
TTTCTGTAATGAAGGAGAAAACTCACCGAGGCAGTTCCATAGGATGGCAAGATCCTGGTATCGGTCTGCG
ATTCCGACTCGTCCAACATCAATACAACCTATTAATTTCCCCTCGTCAAAAATAAGGTTATCAAGTGAGA
AATCACCATGAGTGACGACTGAATCCGGTGAGAATGGCAAAAGCTTATGCATTTCTTTCCAGACTTGTTC
AACAGGCCAGCCATTACGCTCGTCATCAAAATCACTCGCATCAACCAAACCGTTATTCATTCGTGATTGC
GCCTGAGCGAGACGAAATACGCGATCGCTGTTAAAAGGACAATTACAAACAGGAATCGAATGCAACCGGC
GCAGGAACACTGCCAGCGCATCAACAATATTTTCACCTGAATCAGGATATTCTTCTAATACCTGGAATGC
TGTTTTCCCGGGGATCGCAGTGGTGAGTAACCATGCATCATCAGGAGTACGGATAAAATGCTTGATGGTC
GGAAGAGGCATAAATTCCGTCAGCCAGTTTAGTCTGACCATCTCATCTGTAACATCATTGGCAACGCTAC
CTTTGCCATGTTTCAGAAACAACTCTGGCGCATCGGGCTTCCCATACAATCGATAGATTGTCGCACCTGA
TTGCCCGACATTATCGCGAGCCCATTTATACCCATATAAATCAGCATCCATGTTGGAATTTAATCGCGGC
TTCGAGCAAGACGTTTCCCGTTGAATATGGCTCATAACACCCCTTGTATTACTGTTTATGTAAGCAGACA
GTTTTATTGTTCATGATGATATATTTTTATCTTGTGCAATGTAACATCAGAGATTTTGAGACACAACGTG
GCTTTGTTGAATAAATCGAACTTTTGCTGAGTTGAAGGATCAGATCACGCATCTTCCCGACAACGCAGAC
CGTTCCGTGGCAAAGCAAAAGTTCAAAATCACCAACTGGTCCACCTACAACAAAGCTCTCATCAACCGTG
GCTCCCTCACTTTCTGGCTGGATGATGGGGCGATTCAGGCCTGGTATGAGTCAGCAACACCTTCTTCACG
AGGCAGACCTCTCGACGGAGTTCCACTGAGCGTCAGACCCCGTAGAAAAGATCAAAGGATCTTCTTGAGA
TCCTTTTTTTCTGCGCGTAATCTGCTGCTTGCAAACAAAAAAACCACCGCTACCAGCGGTGGTTTGTTTG
CCGGATCAAGAGCTACCAACTCTTTTTCCGAAGGTAACTGGCTTCAGCAGAGCGCAGATACCAAATACTG
TTCTTCTAGTGTAGCCGTAGTTAGGCCACCACTTCAAGAACTCTGTAGCACCGCCTACATACCTCGCTCT
GCTAATCCTGTTACCAGTGGCTGCTGCCAGTGGCGATAAGTCGTGTCTTACCGGGTTGGACTCAAGACGA
TAGTTACCGGATAAGGCGCAGCGGTCGGGCTGAACGGGGGGTTCGTGCACACAGCCCAGCTTGGAGCGAA
CGACCTACACCGAACTGAGATACCTACAGCGTGAGCTATGAGAAAGCGCCACGCTTCCCGAAGGGAGAAA
GGCGGACAGGTATCCGGTAAGCGGCAGGGTCGGAACAGGAGAGCGCACGAGGGAGCTTCCAGGGGGAAAC
GCCTGGTATCTTTATAGTCCTGTCGGGTTTCGCCACCTCTGACTTGAGCGTCGATTTTTGTGATGCTCGT
CAGGGGGGCGGAGCCTATGGAAAAACGCCAGCAACGCGGCCTTTTTACGGTTCCTGGCCTTTTGCTGGCC
TTTTGCTCACATGTTCTTTCCTGCGTTATCCCCTGATTCTGTGGATAACCGTATTACCGCCTTTGAGTGA
GCTGATACCGCTCGCCGCAGCCGAACGACCGAGCGCAGCGAGTCAGTGAGCGAGGAAGCGGAAGAAGCTC
GCACATTCAGCAGCGTTTTTCAGCGCGTTTTCGATCAACGTTTCAATGTTGGTATCAACACCAGGTTTAA
CTTTGAACTTATCGGCACTGACGGTTACTGATTTTGAACTTTTGCTTTGCCACGGAACGGTCTGCGTTGT
CGGGAAGATGCGTGATCTGATCCTTCAACTCAGCAAAAGTTCCCAATACGCAAACCGCCTCTCCCCGCGC
GTTGGCCGATTCATTAATGCAGCTGGCACGACAGGTTTCCCGACTGGAAAGCGGGCAGTGAGCGCAACGC
AATTAATGTGAGTTAGCTCACTCATTAGGCACCCCAGGCTTTACACTTTATGCTTCCGGCTCGTATGTTG
TGTGGAATTGTGAGCGGATAACAATTTCACACAGGAAACAGCTATGACCATGATTACGCCAAGCTTGCAT
GCCTGCAGGTCGACTCTAGAGGATCCCCGGGTACCGAGCTCGAATTAGCTTGCATGCCTGCAGGTCAATT
CCCTGGCATTATGCCCAGTACATGACCTTATGGGACTTTCCTACTTGGCAGTACATCTACGTATTAGTCA
TCGCTATTACCATG
Features (pLannotate 1.2.2; 20 found; start..end, strand, type, name):
     72..89      -  promoter       CMV promoter (fragment): human cytomegalovirus (CMV) immediate early promoter
    152..203     +  promoter       CMVd2 promoter: truncated human cytomegalovirus (CMV) immediate early promoter that yields moderately reduced expression relative to the full-length promoter
    294..365     -  CDS            UL24_HHV11 (fragment): Experimental evidence at protein level: Swiss-Prot protein existence level 1. May participate in nuclear egress of viral particles. Plays a role in the dispersal of several host nucleolar proteins including NCL/nucleolin and NPM1. Since deletion of host NCL/nucleolin negatively impact on nuclear egress, UL24 supposedly acts on this process through its effect on host nucleoli. From Human herpesvirus 1 (strain 17) (HHV-1) (Human herpes simplex virus 1).
    435..1430    +  CDS            ΔTK: truncated herpes simplex virus thymidine kinase (Salomon et al., 1995) confers sensitivity to nucleoside analogs such as acyclovir or ganciclovir
   1542..1703    +  CDS            UL122 (fragment): VIE2_HCMVT - Experimental evidence at protein level: Swiss-Prot protein existence level 1. Stimulates viral early and late gene expression and thus play a crucial role in the regulation of productive infection. In addition, activates quiescent cells to reenter the cell cycle and upregulates several E2F-responsive genes, which are responsible for pushing the cell into S phase. In S-phase, inhibits cellular DNA synthesis and blocks further cell cycle progression. From Human cytomegalovirus (strain Towne) (HHV-5) (Human herpesvirus 5).
   1742..1828    +  CDS            ZNF525 (fragment): ZN525_HUMAN - Also known as KIAA1979. Experimental evidence at transcript level: Swiss-Prot protein existence level 2. May be involved in transcriptional regulation. From Homo sapiens (Human).
   2225..2278    +  CDS            3xFLAG (fragment): three tandem FLAG® epitope tags
   2282..2306    +  CDS            3xFLAG (fragment): three tandem FLAG® epitope tags
   2390..3181    +  CDS            neo: KKA2_KLEPN - Also known as kan, nptII. Experimental evidence at protein level: Swiss-Prot protein existence level 1. Resistance to kanamycin, neomycin, paromomycin, ribostamycin, butirosin and gentamicin B. From Klebsiella pneumoniae.
   3952..4108    +  CDS            lacZα (fragment): LacZα fragment of β-galactosidase; lacZ fragment
   4190..5005    -  CDS            KanR: aminoglycoside phosphotransferase; aph(3')-Ia; confers resistance to kanamycin in bacteria or G418 (Geneticin®) in eukaryotes
   5190..5330    +  CDS            TRA2_ECOLX (fragment): Protein predicted: Swiss-Prot protein existence level 4. Required for transposition of transposon Tn903. From Escherichia coli.
   5385..5973    +  rep_origin     ori: high-copy-number ColE1/pMB1/pBR322/pUC origin of replication
   6342..6431    +  CDS            lacI (fragment): lac repressor; lacI; The lac repressor binds to the lac operator to inhibit transcription in E. coli. This inhibition can be relieved by adding lactose or isopropyl-β-D-thiogalactopyranoside (IPTG).
   6444..6465    +  protein_bind   CAP binding site: CAP binding activates transcription in the presence of cAMP. E. coli catabolite activator protein
   6480..6510    +  promoter       lac promoter: promoter for the E. coli lac operon
   6518..6534    +  protein_bind   lac operator: The lac repressor binds to the lac operator to inhibit transcription in E. coli. This inhibition can be relieved by adding lactose or isopropyl-β-D-thiogalactopyranoside (IPTG). lac repressor encoded by lacI
   6571..6626    -  misc_feature   MCS: pUC18/19 multiple cloning site
   6627..6646    -  misc_feature   MCS (fragment): pUC18/19 multiple cloning site
   6652..6734    +  enhancer       CMV enhancer (fragment): human cytomegalovirus immediate early enhancer; contains an 18-bp deletion relative to the standard CMV enhancer
