[The description below was written by a language model from this plasmid's Addgene catalogue record and pLannotate feature annotations shown in this document.]
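Description:
pFETCh_ZNF331 is a CRISPR homology-directed repair donor plasmid built on the pFETCh_Donor backbone and designed to add a C-terminal (3') FLAG epitope tag to the endogenous human ZNF331 gene. It is a high-copy bacterial plasmid carrying a ColE1/pUC-type origin and a KanR (aph(3')-Ia) marker for kanamycin selection in E. coli. Remnants of a pUC-style cloning region (lac promoter and operator, CAP site, lacZα fragment, multiple cloning site) are also annotated.

The payload consists of ZNF331 homology arms, inserted by Gibson cloning, flanking a 3XFLAG-P2A-NeoR cassette. The feature table detects the 3xFLAG sequence followed by the neo (nptII) coding region. A short match to a related zinc finger protein just upstream of the tag probably reflects the ZNF331 coding sequence in the 5' arm, although the arms themselves are not explicitly annotated. When a Cas9-induced break near the ZNF331 stop codon is repaired from this donor, the tag is fused in frame to the end of the protein. The P2A peptide then lets the neomycin resistance protein be produced separately from the same endogenous transcript. G418 resistance therefore depends on correct integration at an expressed locus, with no promoter of its own in the cassette.

Outside the cassette, the table shows CMV enhancer and promoter fragments upstream of a truncated HSV thymidine kinase (ΔTK), which confers ganciclovir sensitivity. This arrangement could allow counter-selection against random integration of the whole plasmid, though the record does not state that purpose. The associated method uses such tagged cell lines for ChIP-seq of DNA-binding proteins with a standard anti-FLAG antibody. The guide RNA and Cas9 are not part of this plasmid.
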