Addgene plasmid #135726: pFETCh_ZNF331
Purpose: Donor vector for 3' FLAG tag of human ZNF331
Depositing lab: Richard M. Myers. Depositing organization: HudsonAlpha Institute for Biotechnology. Publication: CETCh-seq: CRISPR epitope tagging ChIP-seq of DNA-binding proteins. Savic D, Partridge EC, Newberry KM, Smith SB, Meadows SK, Roberts BS, Mackiewicz M, Mendenhall EM, Myers RM. Genome Res. 2015 Sep 9. 10.1101/gr.193540.115 PubMed 26355004.
Backbone
  Vector backbone: pFETCh_Donor
  Vector type: CRISPR
Growth in bacteria
  Bacterial resistance: Kanamycin, 50 μg/mL
  Growth temperature: 37°C
  Growth strain: DH5alpha
  Copy number: High Copy
Gene/Insert
  Gene/Insert name: ZNF331 Homology arms
  Species: H. sapiens (human)
  Entrez Gene: ZNF331 (a.k.a. RITA, ZNF361, ZNF463)
  Tag / fusion protein: 3XFLAG-P2A-NeoR (C terminal on insert)
  Cloning method: Gibson Cloning
Terms and licenses: Academic/Nonprofit Terms; Industry Terms: Not Available to Industry
How to cite: pFETCh_ZNF331 was a gift from Richard M. Myers (Addgene plasmid # 135726 ; http://n2t.net/addgene:135726 ; RRID:Addgene_135726)
